>Addgene plasmid #177436 | wg186Fluc | addgene full sequence | sequence record 348366 | Addgene NGS Result
TAATGTGAGTTAGCTCACTCATTAGGCACCCCAGGCTTTACACTTTATGCTTCCGGCTCGTATGTTGTGT
GGAATTGTGAGCGGATAACAATTTCACACAGGAAACAGCTATGACCATGATTACGCCAAGCTCATTAATA
CGACTCACTATAGGCCTAAGCTTGTCGACCATGGAAGACGCCAAAAACATAAAGAAAGGCCCGGCGCCAT
TCTATCCTCTAGAGGATGGAACCGCTGGAGAGCAACTGCATAAGGCTATGAAGAGATACGCCCTGGTTCC
TGGAACAATTGCTTTTACAGATGCACATATCGAGGTGAACATCACGTACGCGGAATACTTCGAAATGTCC
GTTCGGTTGGCAGAAGCTATGAAACGATATGGGCTGAATACAAATCACAGAATCGTCGTATGCAGTGAAA
ACTCTCTTCAATTCTTTATGCCGGTGTTGGGCGCGTTATTTATCGGAGTTGCAGTTGCGCCCGCGAACGA
CATTTATAATGAACGTGAATTGCTCAACAGTATGAACATTTCGCAGCCTACCGTAGTGTTTGTTTCCAAA
AAGGGGTTGCAAAAAATTTTGAACGTGCAAAAAAAATTACCAATAATCCAGAAAATTATTATCATGGATT
CTAAAACGGATTACCAGGGATTTCAGTCGATGTACACGTTCGTCACATCTCATCTACCTCCCGGTTTTAA
TGAATACGATTTTGTACCAGAGTCCTTTGATCGTGACAAAACAATTGCACTGATAATGAATTCCTCTGGA
TCTACTGGGTTACCTAAGGGTGTGGCCCTTCCGCATAGAACTGCCTGCGTCAGATTCTCGCATGCCAGAG
ATCCTATTTTTGGCAATCAAATCATTCCGGATACTGCGATTTTAAGTGTTGTTCCATTCCATCACGGTTT
TGGAATGTTTACTACACTCGGATATTTGATATGTGGATTTCGAGTCGTCTTAATGTATAGATTTGAAGAA
GAGCTGTTTTTACGATCCCTTCAGGATTACAAAATTCAAAGTGCGTTGCTAGTACCAACCCTATTTTCAT
TCTTCGCCAAAAGCACTCTGATTGACAAATACGATTTATCTAATTTACACGAAATTGCTTCTGGGGGCGC
ACCTCTTTCGAAAGAAGTCGGGGAAGCGGTTGCAAAACGCTTCCATCTTCCAGGGATACGACAAGGATAT
GGGCTCACTGAGACTACATCAGCTATTCTGATTACACCCGAGGGGGATGATAAACCGGGCGCGGTCGGTA
AAGTTGTTCCATTTTTTGAAGCGAAGGTTGTGGATCTGGATACCGGGAAAACGCTGGGCGTTAATCAGAG
AGGCGAATTATGTGTCAGAGGACCTATGATTATGTCCGGTTATGTAAACAATCCGGAAGCGACCAACGCC
TTGATTGACAAGGATGGATGGCTACATTCTGGAGACATAGCTTACTGGGACGAAGACGAACACTTCTTCA
TAGTTGACCGCTTGAAGTCTTTAATTAAATACAAAGGGTATCAGGTGGCCCCCGCTGAATTGGAATCGAT
ATTGTTACAACACCCCAACATCTTCGACGCGGGCGTGGCAGGTCTTCCCGACGATGACGCCGGTGAACTT
CCCGCCGCCGTTGTTGTTTTGGAGCACGGAAAGACGATGACGGAAAAAGAGATCGTGGATTACGTCGCCA
GTCAAGTAACAACCGCGAAAAAGTTGCGCGGAGGAGTTGTGTTTGTGGACGAAGTACCGAAAGGTCTTAC
CGGAAAACTCGACGCAAGAAAAATCAGAGAGATCCTCATAAAGGCCAAGAAGGGCGGAAAGTCCAAATTG
TAATAGATCCACTAGTTCTAGAGCGGCCGCCACCGCGGTGGAGGGGTACAAAAAAAAAAAAAAAAAAAAA
AAAAAAAAAAAAAAAAAAAAAAAAAAAAAAAAAAAAAAAAAGTACCGAGCTCGAATTCACTGGCCGTCGT
TTTACAACGTCGTGACTGGGAAAACCCTGGCGTTACCCAACTTAATCGCCTTGCAGCACATCCCCCTTTC
GCCAGCTGGCGTAATAGCGAAGAGGCCCGCACCGATCGCCCTTCCCAACAGTTGCGCAGCCTGAATGGCG
AATGGAAATTGTAAGCGTTAATATTTTGTTAAAATTCGCGTTAAATTTTTGTTAAATCAGCTCATTTTTT
AACCAATAGGCCGAAATCGGCAAAATCCCTTATAAATCAAAAGAATAGACCGAGATAGGGT
[37 nt withheld, positions 2232-2268]
AAAGAACGTGGACTCCAACGTCAAAGG
[49 nt withheld, positions 2296-2344]
T
[91 nt withheld, positions 2346-2436]
G
[124 nt withheld, positions 2438-2561]
CAGGTGGCACTTTTCGGGGAAATGTGCGCGGAACCCCTATTTGTTTATTTTTCTAAATACATTCAAATAT
GTATCCGCTCATGAGACAATAACCCTGATAAATGCTTCAATAATATTGAAAAAGGAAGAGTATGAGTATT
CAACATTTCCGTGTCGCCCTTATTCCCTTTTTTGCGGCATTTTGCCTTCCTGTTTTTGCTCACCCAGAAA
CGCTGGTGAAAGTAAAAGATGCTGAAGATCAGTTGGGTGCACGAGTGGGTTACATCGAACTGGATCTCAA
CAGCGGTAAGATCCTTGAGAGTTTTCGCCCCGAAGAACGTTTTCCAATGATGAGCACTTTTAAAGTTCTG
CTATGTGGCGCGGTATTATCCCGTATTGACGCCGGGCAAGAGCAACTCGGTCGCCGCATACACTATTCTC
AGAATGACTTGGTTGAGTACTCACCAGTCACAGAAAAGCATCTTACGGATGGCATGACAGTAAGAGAATT
ATGCAGTGCTGCCATAACCATGAGTGATAACACTGCGGCCAACTTACTTCTGACAACGATCGGAGGACCG
AAGGAGCTAACCGCTTTTTTGCACAACATGGGGGATCATGTAACTCGCCTTGATCGTTGGGAACCGGAGC
TGAATGAAGCCATACCAAACGACGAGCGTGACACCACGATGCCTGTAGCAATGGCAACAACGTTGCGCAA
ACTATTAACTGGCGAACTACTTACTCTAGCTTCCCGGCAACAATTAATAGACTGGATGGAGGCGGATAAA
GTTGCAGGACCACTTCTGCGCTCGGCCCTTCCGGCTGGCTGGTTTATTGCTGATAAATCTGGAGCCGGTG
AGCGTGGGTCTCGCGGTATCATTGCAGCACTGGGGCCAGATGGTAAGCCCTCCCGTATCGTAGTTATCTA
CACGACGGGGAGTCAGGCAACTATGGATGAACGAAATAGACAGATCGCTGAGATAGGTGCCTCACTGATT
AAGCATTGGTAACTGTCAGACCAAGTTTACTCATATATACTTTAGATTGATTTAAAACTTCATTTTTAAT
TTAAAAGGATCTAGGTGAAGATCCTTTTTGATAATCTCATGACCAAAATCCCTTAACGTGAGTTTTCGTT
CCACTGAGCGTCAGACCCCGTAGAAAAGATCAAAGGATCTTCTTGAGATCCTTTTTTTCTGCGCGTAATC
TGCTGCTTGCAAACAAAAAAACCACCGCTACCAGCGGTGGTTTGTTTGCCGGATCAAGAGCTACCAACTC
TTTTTCCGAAGGTAACTGGCTTCAGCAGAGCGCAGATACCAAATACTGTTCTTCTAGTGTAGCCGTAGTT
AGGCCACCACTTCAAGAACTCTGTAGCACCGCCTACATACCTCGCTCTGCTAATCCTGTTACCAGTGGCT
GCTGCCAGTGGCGATAAGTCGTGTCTTACCGGGTTGGACTCAAGACGATAGTTACCGGATAAGGCGCAGC
GGTCGGGCTGAACGGGGGGTTCGTGCACACAGCCCAGCTTGGAGCGAACGACCTACACCGAACTGAGATA
CCTACAGCGTGAGCTATGAGAAAGCGCCACGCTTCCCGAAGGGAGAAAGGCGGACAGGTATCCGGTAAGC
GGCAGGGTCGGAACAGGAGAGCGCACGAGGGAGCTTCCAGGGGGAAACGCCTGGTATCTTTATAGTCCTG
TCGGGTTTCGCCACCTCTGACTTGAGCGTCGATTTTTGTGATGCTCGTCAGGGGGGCGGAGCCTATGGAA
AAACGCCAGCAACGCGGCCTTTTTACGGTTCCTGGCCTTTTGCTGGCCTTTTGCTCACATGTTCTTTCCT
GCGTTATCCCCTGATTCTGTGGATAACCGTATTACCGCCTTTGAGTGAGCTGATACCGCTCGCCGCAGCC
GAACGACCGAGCGCAGCGAGTCAGTGAGCGAGGAAGCGGAAGAGCGCCCAATACGCAAACCGCCTCTCCC
CGCGCGTTGGCCGATTCATTAATGCAGCTGGCACGACAGGTTTCCCGACTGGAAAGCGGGCAGTGAGCGC
AACGCAAT
Features (pLannotate 1.2.2; 12 found; start..end, strand, type, name):
      1..22      +  protein_bind   CAP binding site: CAP binding activates transcription in the presence of cAMP. E. coli catabolite activator protein
     37..67      +  promoter       lac promoter: promoter for the E. coli lac operon
     75..91      +  protein_bind   lac operator: The lac repressor binds to the lac operator to inhibit transcription in E. coli. This inhibition can be relieved by adding lactose or isopropyl-β-D-thiogalactopyranoside (IPTG). lac repressor encoded by lacI
    136..154     +  promoter       T7 promoter: promoter for bacteriophage T7 RNA polymerase
    171..1820    +  CDS            LUCI_PHOPY: Experimental evidence at protein level: Swiss-Prot protein existence level 1. Produces green light with a wavelength of 562 nm. From Photinus pyralis (Common eastern firefly) (Lampyris pyralis).
   1826..1863    -  misc_feature   MCS (fragment): pBluescript multiple cloning site
   1945..2102    +  CDS            lacZα (fragment): LacZα fragment of β-galactosidase; lacZ fragment
   2133..2561    -  rep_origin     f1 ori (sequence partly withheld): f1 bacteriophage origin of replication; arrow indicates direction of (+) strand synthesis
   2588..2692    +  promoter       AmpR promoter: bla
   2693..3553    +  CDS            AmpR: β-lactamase; bla; confers resistance to ampicillin, carbenicillin, and related antibiotics
   3724..4312    +  rep_origin     ori: high-copy-number ColE1/pMB1/pBR322/pUC origin of replication
   4495..4587    +  CDS            lacI (fragment): lac repressor; lacI; The lac repressor binds to the lac operator to inhibit transcription in E. coli. This inhibition can be relieved by adding lactose or isopropyl-β-D-thiogalactopyranoside (IPTG).
