[The description below was written by a language model from this plasmid's Addgene catalogue record and pLannotate feature annotations shown in this document.]
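Description:
wg186Fluc is a 4,599 bp bacterial plasmid that serves as a template for in vitro transcription of a firefly luciferase reporter mRNA. Its annotated features point to a pBluescript-type phagemid backbone: a high-copy ColE1/pUC origin for replication in E. coli, an f1 origin that would allow single-stranded DNA production, and a β-lactamase gene with its own promoter for ampicillin selection. Remnants of the lac region (CAP binding site, lac promoter and operator, fragments of lacZα and lacI, and part of the pBluescript multiple cloning site) are leftovers of the cloning vector and play no evident role in the intended use. The catalogue lists the copy number as unknown, although the annotated origin is of the high-copy type.

The payload is the Photinus pyralis firefly luciferase (Fluc) coding sequence, untagged, placed a short distance downstream of a bacteriophage T7 promoter, so that T7 RNA polymerase produces a sense-strand Fluc transcript. The insert is recorded as 1,778 bp, cloned between NcoI and Ecl136II sites. This is somewhat longer than the annotated coding sequence. According to the stated purpose, the resulting mRNA carries a 62-nucleotide poly(A) tail, which implies a template-encoded A tract downstream of the open reading frame, but the feature table does not annotate such a tract. The associated work concerns how alternative transcription start sites affect translation activity in yeast. The retained NcoI site at the 5′ junction of the insert could allow different 5′ leaders to be placed upstream of luciferase, but the record does not state this. Synthetic mRNAs of this kind typically serve as quantitative luminescent reporters of translation.
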