Addgene plasmid #177436: wg186Fluc
Purpose: In vitro synthesis of an mRNA encoding Firefly luciferase with A[62] tail.
Depositing lab: Wendy Gilbert. Depositing organization: Massachusetts Institute of Technology. Publication: Alternative transcription start site selection leads to large differences in translation activity in yeast. Rojas-Duran MF, Gilbert WV. RNA. 2012 Dec;18(12):2299-305. doi: 10.1261/rna.035865.112. Epub 2012 Oct 25. PubMed 23105001.
Backbone
  Vector backbone: wg186Fluc
  Backbone size w/o insert (bp): 2821
  Total vector size (bp): 4599
  Vector type: Luciferase ; For in vitro transcription
Growth in bacteria
  Bacterial resistance: Ampicillin, 100 μg/mL
  Growth temperature: 37°C
  Growth strain: DH5alpha
  Copy number: Unknown
Gene/Insert
  Gene/Insert name: Firefly luciferase (alt name: Fluc)
  Species: Synthetic; Photinus pyralis
  Insert size (bp): 1778
  Promoter: T7
  Tag / fusion protein: None
  Cloning method: Restriction Enzyme; 5′ cloning site Nco1 (not destroyed); 3′ cloning site Ecl136II (unknown if destroyed)
  Sequencing primers: 5′ TAATACGACTCACTATAG
Resource information
  A portion of this plasmid was derived from a plasmid made by: Wendy Gilbert, Yale University
Terms and licenses: Academic/Nonprofit Terms; Industry Terms: Not Available to Industry
How to cite: wg186Fluc was a gift from Wendy Gilbert (Addgene plasmid # 177436 ; http://n2t.net/addgene:177436 ; RRID:Addgene_177436)
